Addgene plasmid #235898: pME_Cp_0_4_022_aac6-aph2-marker
Purpose: aac6-aph2 tobramycin resistance gene, codon optimized for Chlamydomonas reinhardtii
Depositing lab: Tobias Erb. Depositing organization: Max Planck Institute for Terrestrial Microbiology. Publication: A modular high-throughput approach for advancing synthetic biology in the chloroplast of Chlamydomonas. Inckemann RM, Chotel T, Burgis M, Brinkmann CK, Andreas L, Baumann J, Sharma P, Klose M, Barrett J, Ries F, Paczia N, Glatter T, Mackinder LCM, Willmund F, Erb TJ. Nat Plants. 2025 Nov;11(11):2332-2349. doi: 10.1038/s41477-025-02126-2. Epub 2025 Nov 3. PubMed 41184475.
Backbone
  Vector backbone: pME_Cp_UAV_GFP
  Backbone size w/o insert (bp): 2101
  Vector type: Synthetic Biology
Growth in bacteria
  Bacterial resistance: Chloramphenicol, 25 μg/mL
  Growth temperature: 37°C
  Growth strain: DH5alpha
  Copy number: High Copy
Gene/Insert
  Gene/Insert name: aac6-aph2-marker
  Species: Staphylococcus aureus
  Insert size (bp): 1445
  Cloning method: Restriction Enzyme; 5′ cloning site BsaI (destroyed during cloning); 3′ cloning site BsaI (destroyed during cloning)
  Sequencing primers: 5′ CGTATCACGAGGCAGAATTTC; 3′ CCTGCATAACGCGAAGTAATC
Terms and licenses: Academic/Nonprofit Terms; Industry Terms: Not Available to Industry
Depositor comments: Please visit https://doi.org/10.1101/2024.05.08.593163 for bioRxiv preprint.
How to cite: pME_Cp_0_4_022_aac6-aph2-marker was a gift from Tobias Erb (Addgene plasmid # 235898 ; http://n2t.net/addgene:235898 ; RRID:Addgene_235898)
