[The description below was written by a language model from this plasmid's Addgene catalogue record and pLannotate feature annotations shown in this document.]
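Description:
pME_Cp_0_4_022_aac6-aph2-marker is a small (about 3.5 kb) synthetic-biology part plasmid from a modular cloning toolkit built for engineering the chloroplast of Chlamydomonas reinhardtii. It is based on the pME_Cp_UAV_GFP acceptor backbone. The name suggests a GFP placeholder that the insert replaces, although the record does not say so and no GFP appears in the feature table. The plasmid is maintained in E. coli at high copy through a ColE1/pUC-type origin. Selection is with chloramphenicol, conferred by a cat gene driven by its own promoter. The lambda t0 terminator, a his operon terminator and another putative bacterial terminator flank the backbone functions and the cloning region, where they would insulate the part from read-through transcription. BioBrick prefix and suffix sequences lie immediately on either side of the insert.

The payload is a roughly 1.4 kb coding sequence for the bifunctional aminoglycoside-modifying enzyme aac6-aph2 (aacA-aphD). The catalogue attributes it to Staphylococcus aureus, while the annotation tool matched the homologous Enterococcus faecalis protein. The gene has been codon optimized for Chlamydomonas reinhardtii. Its N-terminal acetyltransferase domain confers tobramycin and kanamycin resistance, and its C-terminal kinase domain phosphorylates several 4,6-disubstituted aminoglycosides, with the enzyme as a whole also giving gentamicin resistance.

No algal or chloroplast promoter, UTR or terminator is annotated around the gene, so the plasmid appears to hold the coding sequence alone as a basic part rather than a complete expression cassette. The part was inserted through BsaI sites that were destroyed during cloning, which is consistent with Golden Gate-style assembly. Its intended use is as a tobramycin selectable marker module, to be combined with regulatory parts in higher-level assemblies for chloroplast transformation.
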