Features (pLannotate 1.2.2; 9 found; start..end, strand, type, name):
    618..712     +  terminator     lambda t0 terminator: transcription terminator from phage lambda
    895..1483    +  rep_origin     ori: high-copy-number ColE1/pMB1/pBR322/pUC origin of replication
   1678..1735    -  terminator     his operon terminator: This putative transcriptin terminator from the E. coli his operon has a 2-bp deletion introduced during synthesis. Its efficiency has not been determined.
   1736..1755    -  misc_feature   BioBrick suffix: universal suffix for all parts
   1777..3210    -  CDS            aacA-aphD (sequence partly withheld): AACA_ENTFA - Experimental evidence at protein level: Swiss-Prot protein existence level 1. Involved in resistance to gentamicin, tobramycin, and kanamycin. Tobramycin and kanamycin resistance is due to the ACC activity, specified by N-terminal region. The C-terminal region is a kinase that phosphorylates several 4,6-disubstituted aminoglycosides. From Enterococcus faecalis (strain ATCC 700802 / V583).
   3233..3254    -  misc_feature   BioBrick prefix: BioBrick prefix for parts that do not start with "ATG"
   3257..3300    +  terminator     bacterial terminator: putative bacterial transcription terminator
   3386..3483    +  promoter       cat promoter: promoter of the E. coli cat gene encoding chloramphenicol acetyltransferase
   3484..594     +  CDS            cat (across the origin): CAT_ECOLX - Experimental evidence at protein level: Swiss-Prot protein existence level 1. This enzyme is an effector of chloramphenicol resistance in bacteria. From Escherichia coli. This protein is used as a marker in many commonly used cloning vectors, such as pACYC184.
>Addgene plasmid #235898 | pME_Cp_0_4_022_aac6-aph2-marker | addgene full sequence | sequence record 471482 | Addgene NGS Result
TTTGAGGCATTTCAGTCAGTTGCTCAATGTACCTATAACCAGACCGTTCAGCTGGATATTACGGCCTTTT
TAAAGACCGTAAAGAAAAATAAGCACAAGTTTTATCCGGCCTTTATTCACATTCTTGCCCGCCTGATGAA
TGCTCATCCGGAATTTCGTATGGCAATGAAAGACGGTGAGCTGGTGATATGGGATAGTGTTCACCCTTGT
TACACCGTTTTCCATGAGCAAACTGAAACGTTTTCATCACTCTGGAGTGAATACCACGACGATTTCCGGC
AGTTTCTACACATATATTCGCAAGATGTGGCGTGTTACGGTGAAAACCTGGCCTATTTCCCTAAAGGGTT
TATTGAGAATATGTTTTTCGTATCAGCCAATCCCTGGGTGAGTTTCACCAGTTTTGATTTAAACGTGGCC
AATATGGACAACTTCTTCGCCCCCGTTTTCACCATGGGCAAATATTATACGCAAGGCGACAAGGTGCTGA
TGCCGCTGGCGATTCAGGTTCATCATGCCGTTTGTGATGGCTTCCATGTCGGCAGAATGCTTAATGAATT
ACAACAGTACTGCGACGAGTGGCAGGGCGGGGCGTAATTTGATATCGAGCTCGCTTGGACTCCTGTTGAT
AGATCCAGTAATGACCTCAGAACTCCATCTGGATTTGTTCAGAACGCTCGGTTGCCGCCGGGCGTTTTTT
ATTGGTGAGAATCCAAGCCTCGAGCTGTCAGACCAAGTTTACTCATATATACTTTAGATTGATTTAAAAC
TTCATTTTTAATTTAAAAGGATCTAGGTGAAGATCCTTTTTGATAATCTCATGACCAAAATCCCTTAACG
TGAGTTTTCGTTCCACTGAGCGTCAGACCCCGTAGAAAAGATCAAAGGATCTTCTTGAGATCCTTTTTTT
CTGCGCGTAATCTGCTGCTTGCAAACAAAAAAACCACCGCTACCAGCGGTGGTTTGTTTGCCGGATCAAG
AGCTACCAACTCTTTTTCCGAAGGTAACTGGCTTCAGCAGAGCGCAGATACCAAATACTGTTCTTCTAGT
GTAGCCGTAGTTAGGCCACCACTTCAAGAACTCTGTAGCACCGCCTACATACCTCGCTCTGCTAATCCTG
TTACCAGTGGCTGCTGCCAGTGGCGATAAGTCGTGTCTTACCGGGTTGGACTCAAGACGATAGTTACCGG
ATAAGGCGCAGCGGTCGGGCTGAACGGGGGGTTCGTGCACACAGCCCAGCTTGGAGCGAACGACCTACAC
CGAACTGAGATACCTACAGCGTGAGCTATGAGAAAGCGCCACGCTTCCCGAAGGGAGAAAGGCGGACAGG
TATCCGGTAAGCGGCAGGGTCGGAACAGGAGAGCGCACGAGGGAGCTTCCAGGGGGAAACGCCTGGTATC
TTTATAGTCCTGTCGGGTTTCGCCACCTCTGACTTGAGCGTCGATTTTTGTGATGCTCGTCAGGGGGGCG
GAGCCTGTGGAAAAACGCCAGCAACGCGGCCTTTTTACGGTTCCTGGCCTTTTGCTGGCCTTTTGCTCAC
ATGTTCTTTCCTGCGTTATCCCCTGATTCTGTGGATAACCGTATTACCGCCTTTGAGTGAGCTGATACCG
CTCGCCGCAGCCGAACGACCGAGCGCAGCGAGTCAGTGAGCGAGGAAGCCTGCATAACGCGAAGTAATCT
TTTCGGTTTTAAAGAAAAAGGGCAGGGTGGTGACACCTTGCCCTTTTTTGCCGGACTGCAGCGGCCGCTA
CTAGTCGCGATGAGTGGTCTCAAAGCGTCTTTGTATGTACGTTTGTAAATTTCTTTACGACCGTTTTCAA
TGAATTCTTGTTTAATGTT
[432 nt withheld, positions 1840-2271]
GTAGTCTAAACCGTGCATTTGACGTAAGAAACTTGCAATATCACGTTTTAATAAGTTTTGTTCTTCTTCA
GACATTGTAGAGTAAATTTCAGGTGTTAAGAAAGTACCTTTAATTTCTTTGTAACCTAAAATTGATAATT
CGTCAGAAATGTAAGAGTATTCAATGTTAGGAATTTTAACGTTTGTTTCTAAGTTAGTGTTTAAGAAGTT
GTAAATAGCTTTTTCTTTTGCGTAACCTTTCTTTTTGTTAGTAGAGAATTTAGTTTTAAAAATGTATTCG
TTGTTTACTAAGTATGCAACAGAATCATAACCAGAACCAATAATTTCAATTGAGTCAACTTTGAAGTTAT
CAAAGTAGTGTTCAATTAAGTATTTCATAGCTTTTACGTTAGTAGCGTTGTCATCATAACGGTATTCCAT
TAAGTAACAGTCTTCTTTTTTACCTTCGTGTAATTCATGTTCTGGTAAATCTTCAATAATACGGAAACCA
CTTTTTTGATATGCACGAATAGCACGAGGGTTGTTTTTATGAGGATCTAAAATAACTGCGTTAGCGTTAC
GTTCTTTTTTAAGGAATTCGAAAATTAATTTAATGTAACGTGTACCAATACCTTTACTCCAGTAGTTAGG
TTCACCAATGAATTGATCCATACCGTAAACAATTTCGTCTGTTTTAGGATAATGGTAGTCAGTGTATAAT
TCGTCATACATTTTGTAAATTTGACCATAACCAATTGGAACGTTGTTATATTCAATAATTACACGGAAAA
CTTCGTCTTCCCATGGTTCAGTATAGTGTTTTTTAAGAGATTCTAAAGTGTATTTTTTGTCACGACCACC
ATAGAATTCTAAAACACGTTCATCAGTTAACCATTTTAACATTAAAGGGAAGTCATCGTCAATTAATGTA
CGAATACAAATTTCGTTTTCAACAATGTTTTCCATTCGAGACCACTCATCGCTCTAGAAGCGGCCGCGAA
TTCCAGAAATCATCCTTAGCGAAAGCTAAGGATTTTTTTTATCTGAAATTCTGCCTCGTGATACGCCTAT
TTTTATAGGTTAATGTCATGATAATAATGGTTTCTTAGACGTCAGGTGGCACTCGAGTTGATCGGGCACG
TAAGAGGTTCCAACTTTCACCATAATGAAATAAGATCACTACCGGGCGTATTTTTTGAGTTATCGAGATT
TTCAGGAGCTAAGGAAGCTAAAATGGAGAAAAAAATCACTGGATATACCACCGTTGATATATCCCAATGG
CATCGTAAAGAACAT
